Addgene plasmid #161580: pAAV hSyn FLEx-OFF Kir2.1-2A-GFP
Purpose: Express Kir2.1 in cells not expressing Cre.
Depositing lab: Kevin Beier & Robert Malenka. Depositing organization: Stanford University. Publication: Rabies screen reveals GPe control of cocaine-triggered plasticity. Beier KT, Kim CK, Hoerbelt P, Hung LW, Heifets BD, DeLoach KE, Mosca TJ, Neuner S, Deisseroth K, Luo L, Malenka RC. Nature. 2017 Sep 21;549(7672):345-350. doi: 10.1038/nature23888. Epub 2017 Sep 13. PubMed 28902833.
Backbone
  Vector backbone: pAAV
  Vector type: AAV
Growth in bacteria
  Bacterial resistance: Ampicillin, 100 μg/mL
  Growth temperature: 37°C
  Growth strain: NEB Stable
  Copy number: High Copy
Gene/Insert
  Gene/Insert name: Kir2.1-2A-GFP
  Species: M. musculus (mouse)
  Mutation: NA
  Entrez Gene: Kcnj2 (a.k.a. IRK1, Kcnf1, Kir2.1)
  Cloning method: Restriction Enzyme; 5′ cloning site Unknown (unknown if destroyed); 3′ cloning site Unknown (unknown if destroyed)
Terms and licenses: Academic/Nonprofit Terms; Industry Terms: Not Available to Industry
How to cite: pAAV hSyn FLEx-OFF Kir2.1-2A-GFP was a gift from Kevin Beier & Robert Malenka (Addgene plasmid # 161580 ; http://n2t.net/addgene:161580 ; RRID:Addgene_161580)
