[The description below was written by a language model from this plasmid's Addgene catalogue record and pLannotate feature annotations shown in this document.]
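Description:
pAAV hSyn FLEx-OFF Kir2.1-2A-GFP is an adeno-associated virus transfer plasmid built on a pAAV backbone for producing recombinant AAV that expresses an inward-rectifier potassium channel in neurons lacking Cre recombinase. In bacteria it is maintained through a high-copy ColE1/pUC-type origin and selected with ampicillin via the bla gene; an f1 origin is also present. The expression cassette lies between AAV2 inverted terminal repeats, which allow the intervening DNA to be replicated and packaged into AAV particles. The annotation finds one complete ITR downstream of the cassette and only short ITR fragments upstream, which may reflect the difficulty of sequencing and annotating these structured repeats.

The payload is driven by the human synapsin I promoter, which confers neuron-specific expression. Downstream, the mouse Kcnj2 (Kir2.1) coding sequence and EGFP sit in the sense orientation relative to the promoter. According to the construct name they are joined by a 2A peptide, which is not separately annotated but would fit the short gap between the two reading frames, so that channel and fluorescent marker are made as separate proteins from one transcript. The cassette is bracketed by oppositely oriented pairs of lox2272 and loxP sites in a FLEx arrangement. Because the insert starts in the forward orientation, it is expressed by default, and Cre inverts it and locks it in the antisense orientation, switching expression off. A WPRE and the human growth hormone polyadenylation signal follow to enhance transcript stability and processing. Kir2.1 overexpression is commonly used to dampen neuronal excitability, so the vector serves to silence and GFP-label Cre-negative neurons while sparing Cre-expressing cells.
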