Features (pLannotate 1.2.2; 20 found; start..end, strand, type, name):
      1..34      -  protein_bind   loxP: Cre-mediated recombination occurs in the 8-bp core sequence (GCATACAT). Cre recombinase
     74..1357    +  CDS            Kcnj2: KCNJ2_MOUSE - Also known as Irk1. Experimental evidence at protein level: Swiss-Prot protein existence level 1. Probably participates in establishing action potential waveform and excitability of neuronal and muscle tissues. Inward rectifier potassium channels are characterized by a greater tendency to allow potassium to flow into the cell rather than out of it. Their voltage dependence is regulated by the concentration of extracellular potassium; as external potassium is raised, the voltage range of the channel opening shifts to more positive voltages. The inward rectification is mainly due t
   1436..2155    +  CDS            EGFP: the original enhanced GFP (Yang et al., 1996) mammalian codon-optimized
   2165..2198    +  protein_bind   lox2272: Cre-mediated recombination occurs in the 8-bp core sequence (GGATACTT). lox2272 sites are compatible with each other, but incompatible with loxP or loxN sites (Lee and Saito, 1988). Cre recombinase
   2269..2302    +  protein_bind   loxP: Cre-mediated recombination occurs in the 8-bp core sequence (GCATACAT). Cre recombinase
   2326..2350    +  misc_feature   MCS (fragment): pBluescript multiple cloning site
   2350..2938    +  misc_feature   WPRE: woodchuck hepatitis virus posttranscriptional regulatory element
   2970..3446    +  polyA_signal   hGH poly(A) signal: human growth hormone polyadenylation signal
   3486..3626    +  repeat_region  AAV2 ITR: inverted terminal repeat of adeno-associated virus serotype 2 inverted
   3631..3682    -  misc_feature   bom (fragment): basis of mobility region from pBR322
   3701..4156    +  rep_origin     f1 ori (sequence partly withheld): f1 bacteriophage origin of replication; arrow indicates direction of (+) strand synthesis
   4157..4206    -  misc_feature   bom (fragment): basis of mobility region from pBR322
   4308..4343    -  CDS            rop (fragment): Rop protein, which maintains plasmids at low copy number; rop
   4438..4542    +  promoter       AmpR promoter: bla
   4543..5403    +  CDS            AmpR: β-lactamase; bla; confers resistance to ampicillin, carbenicillin, and related antibiotics
   5574..6162    +  rep_origin     ori: high-copy-number ColE1/pMB1/pBR322/pUC origin of replication
   6235..6262    +  repeat_region  AAV2 ITR (fragment): inverted terminal repeat of adeno-associated virus serotype 2 inverted
   6291..6318    +  repeat_region  AAV2 ITR (fragment): inverted terminal repeat of adeno-associated virus serotype 2 inverted
   6398..6845    +  promoter       hSyn promoter: human synapsin I promoter; confers neuron-specific expression (Kügler et al., 2003)
   6921..6954    -  protein_bind   lox2272: Cre-mediated recombination occurs in the 8-bp core sequence (GGATACTT). lox2272 sites are compatible with each other, but incompatible with loxP or loxN sites (Lee and Saito, 1988). Cre recombinase
>Addgene plasmid #161580 | pAAV hSyn FLEx-OFF Kir2.1-2A-GFP | addgene full sequence | sequence record 317857 | Addgene NGS Result
ATAACTTCGTATAATGTATGCTATACGAAGTTATGTCGAGACCATGGAGCAGAAGCTGATCAGCGAGGAG
GACCTGGGCAGTGTGAGAACCAACCGGTACAGCATTGTCTCTTCGGAGGAAGATGGCATGAAGCTGGCCA
CTATGGCAGTTGCCAATGGCTTTGGGAATGGCAAGAGTAAAGTCCATACCCGACAACAGTGCAGGAGCCG
CTTTGTGAAGAAAGATGGTCATTGCAATGTTCAGTTTATCAACGTGGGTGAGAAGGGACAGAGGTACCTG
GCAGACATCTTTACTACCTGTGTCGACATCCGCTGGAGGTGGATGCTGGTTATCTTCTGTCTTGCCTTCG
TGCTCTCCTGGCTGTTCTTTGGCTGTGTGTTTTGGTTGATAGCCCTGCTCCATGGGGATCTAGATACTTC
TAAAGTGAGCAAAGCATGCGTGTCGGAGGTTAACAGCTTCACGGCTGCCTTCCTCTTCTCCATCGAGACC
CAGACAACCATTGGCTATGGTTTCAGGTGTGTGACAGACGAATGCCCAATTGCTGTCTTCATGGTGGTAT
TCCAGTCAATTGTAGGCTGCATCATTGACGCCTTCATCATTGGTGCAGTCATGGCGAAGATGGCAAAGCC
AAAGAAGAGAAATGAGACTCTTGTCTTCAGTCACAATGCTGTGATTGCCATGAGGGATGGCAAACTCTGC
TTGATGTGGAGAGTGGGTAACCTTCGAAAGAGCCACCTTGTGGGAGCTCATGTCCGGGCACAGCTTCTCA
AATCTAGGATCACTTCAGAAGGGGAGTTTATCCCTTTGGACCAGATAGACATCAATGTTGGTTTTGATAG
TGGAATTGACCGCATATTTCTAGTGTCCCCCATCACTATCGTTCACGAAATAGATGAAGACAGCCCTTTA
TATGACTTGAGTAAGCAGGACATTGACAATGCAGACTTTGAAATTGTTGTCATACTGGAAGGCATGGTGG
AGGCGACTGCCATGACAACTCAATGCCGGAGTTCGTATCTGGCCAATGAAATTCTCTGGGGTCACCGCTA
TGAGCCAGTGCTCTTTGAAGAGAAACACTACTATAAAGTAGACTATTCAAGATTCCATAAGACTTATGAA
GTACCTAACACCCCCCTTTGTAGTGCCAGAGACTTAGCAGAGAAGAAATACATCCTTTCAAATGCAAATT
CATTTTGCTATGAAAATGAAGTTGCCCTAACAAGCAAAGAGGAAGAGGAGGATAGTGAGAACGGAGTCCC
AGAGAGCACAAGCACAGACTCACCTCCTGGCATAGATCTCCACAACCAGGCAAGCGTACCTCTAGAGCCC
AGGCCCTTAAGGCGAGAATCGGAGATAGGCAGTGGAGAGGGCAGAGGAAGTCTGCTAACATGCGGTGACG
TCGAGGAGAATCCTGGCCCAGCGGATCCCGCCACCATGGTGAGCAAGGGCGAGGAGCTGTTCACCGGGGT
GGTGCCCATCCTGGTCGAGCTGGACGGCGACGTAAACGGCCACAAGTTCAGCGTGTCCGGCGAGGGCGAG
GGCGATGCCACCTACGGCAAGCTGACCCTGAAGTTCATCTGCACCACCGGCAAGCTGCCCGTGCCCTGGC
CCACCCTCGTGACCACCCTGACCTACGGCGTGCAGTGCTTCAGCCGCTACCCCGACCACATGAAGCAGCA
CGACTTCTTCAAGTCCGCCATGCCCGAAGGCTACGTCCAGGAGCGCACCATCTTCTTCAAGGACGACGGC
AACTACAAGACCCGCGCCGAGGTGAAGTTCGAGGGCGACACCCTGGTGAACCGCATCGAGCTGAAGGGCA
TCGACTTCAAGGAGGACGGCAACATCCTGGGGCACAAGCTGGAGTACAACTACAACAGCCACAACGTCTA
TATCATGGCCGACAAGCAGAAGAACGGCATCAAGGCGAACTTCAAGATCCGCCACAACATCGAGGACGGC
GGCGTGCAGCTCGCCGACCACTACCAGCAGAACACCCCCATCGGCGACGGCCCCGTGCTGCTGCCCGACA
ACCACTACCTGAGCACCCAGTCCGCCCTGAGCAAAGACCCCAACGAGAAGCGCGATCACATGGTCCTGCT
GGAGTTCGTGACCGCCGCCGGGATCACTCTCGGCATGGACGAGCTTTACAAGTAAGGCGCGCCTATAACT
TCGTATAGGATACTTTATACGAAGTTATCATTGGGATTCTTCCTATTTTGATCCAAGCATCACCATCGAC
CCTCTAGTCCAGATCTCACCATCGACCCATAACTTCGTATAGCATACATTATACGAAGTTATAAGCTTAT
ATGCGGCCGATCGATGAATTCGATATCAAGCTTATCGATAATCAACCTCTGGATTACAAAATTTGTGAAA
GATTGACTGGTATTCTTAACTATGTTGCTCCTTTTACGCTATGTGGATACGCTGCTTTAATGCCTTTGTA
TCATGCTATTGCTTCCCGTATGGCTTTCATTTTCTCCTCCTTGTATAAATCCTGGTTGCTGTCTCTTTAT
GAGGAGTTGTGGCCCGTTGTCAGGCAACGTGGCGTGGTGTGCACTGTGTTTGCTGACGCAACCCCCACTG
GTTGGGGCATTGCCACCACCTGTCAGCTCCTTTCCGGGACTTTCGCTTTCCCCCTCCCTATTGCCACGGC
GGAACTCATCGCCGCCTGCCTTGCCCGCTGCTGGACAGGGGCTCGGCTGTTGGGCACTGACAATTCCGTG
GTGTTGTCGGGGAAATCATCGTCCTTTCCTTGGCTGCTCGCCTATGTTGCCACCTGGATTCTGCGCGGGA
CGTCCTTCTGCTACGTCCCTTCGGCCCTCAATCCAGCGGACCTTCCTTCCCGCGGCCTGCTGCCGGCTCT
GCGGCCTCTTCCGCGTCTTCGCCTTCGCCCTCAGACGAGTCGGATCTCCCTTTGGGCCGCCTCCCCGCAT
CGATACCGAGCGCTGCTCGAGAGATCTACGGGTGGCATCCCTGTGACCCCTCCCCAGTGCCTCTCCTGGC
CCTGGAAGTTGCCACTCCAGTGCCCACCAGCCTTGTCCTAATAAAATTAAGTTGCATCATTTTGTCTGAC
TAGGTGTCCTTCTATAATATTATGGGGTGGAGGGGGGTGGTATGGAGCAAGGGGCAAGTTGGGAAGACAA
CCTGTAGGGCCTGCGGGGTCTATTGGGAACCAAGCTGGAGTGCAGTGGCACAATCTTGGCTCACTGCAAT
CTCCGCCTCCTGGGTTCAAGCGATTCTCCTGCCTCAGCCTCCCGAGTTGTTGGGATTCCAGGCATGCATG
ACCAGGCTCAGCTAATTTTTGTTTTTTTGGTAGAGACGGGGTTTCACCATATTGGCCAGGCTGGTCTCCA
ACTCCTAATCTCAGGTGATCTACCCACCTTGGCCTCCCAAATTGCTGGGATTACAGGCGTGAACCACTGC
TCCCTTCCCTGTCCTTCTGATTTTGTAGGTAACCACGTGCGGACCGAGCGGCCGCAGGAACCCCTAGTGA
TGGAGTTGGCCACTCCCTCTCTGCGCGCTCGCTCGCTCACTGAGGCCGGGCGACCAAAGGTCGCCCGACG
CCCGGGCTTTGCCCGGGCGGCCTCAGTGAGCGAGCGAGCGCGCAGCTGCCTGCAGGGGCGCCTGATGCGG
TATTTTCTCCTTACGCATCTGTGCGGTATTTCACACCGCATA
[95 nt withheld, positions 3683-3777]
T
[46 nt withheld, positions 3779-3824]
C
[141 nt withheld, positions 3826-3966]
CCTTTGACGTTGGAGTCCACGTTCTTT
[37 nt withheld, positions 3994-4030]
ACTCTATCTCGGGCTATTCTTTTGATTTATAAGGGATTTTGCCGATTTCGGTCTATTGGTTAAAAAATGA
GCTGATTTAACAAAAATTTAACGCGAATTTTAACAAAATATTAACGTTTACAATTTTATGGTGCACTCTC
AGTACAATCTGCTCTGATGCCGCATAGTTAAGCCAGCCCCGACACCCGCCAACACCCGCTGACGCGCCCT
GACGGGCTTGTCTGCTCCCGGCATCCGCTTACAGACAAGCTGTGACCGTCTCCGGGAGCTGCATGTGTCA
GAGGTTTTCACCGTCATCACCGAAACGCGCGAGACGAAAGGGCCTCGTGATACGCCTATTTTTATAGGTT
AATGTCATGATAATAATGGTTTCTTAGACGTCAGGTGGCACTTTTCGGGGAAATGTGCGCGGAACCCCTA
TTTGTTTATTTTTCTAAATACATTCAAATATGTATCCGCTCATGAGACAATAACCCTGATAAATGCTTCA
ATAATATTGAAAAAGGAAGAGTATGAGTATTCAACATTTCCGTGTCGCCCTTATTCCCTTTTTTGCGGCA
TTTTGCCTTCCTGTTTTTGCTCACCCAGAAACGCTGGTGAAAGTAAAAGATGCTGAAGATCAGTTGGGTG
CACGAGTGGGTTACATCGAACTGGATCTCAACAGCGGTAAGATCCTTGAGAGTTTTCGCCCCGAAGAACG
TTTTCCAATGATGAGCACTTTTAAAGTTCTGCTATGTGGCGCGGTATTATCCCGTATTGACGCCGGGCAA
GAGCAACTCGGTCGCCGCATACACTATTCTCAGAATGACTTGGTTGAGTACTCACCAGTCACAGAAAAGC
ATCTTACGGATGGCATGACAGTAAGAGAATTATGCAGTGCTGCCATAACCATGAGTGATAACACTGCGGC
CAACTTACTTCTGACAACGATCGGAGGACCGAAGGAGCTAACCGCTTTTTTGCACAACATGGGGGATCAT
GTAACTCGCCTTGATCGTTGGGAACCGGAGCTGAATGAAGCCATACCAAACGACGAGCGTGACACCACGA
TGCCTGTAGCAATGGCAACAACGTTGCGCAAACTATTAACTGGCGAACTACTTACTCTAGCTTCCCGGCA
ACAATTAATAGACTGGATGGAGGCGGATAAAGTTGCAGGACCACTTCTGCGCTCGGCCCTTCCGGCTGGC
TGGTTTATTGCTGATAAATCTGGAGCCGGTGAGCGTGGGTCTCGCGGTATCATTGCAGCACTGGGGCCAG
ATGGTAAGCCCTCCCGTATCGTAGTTATCTACACGACGGGGAGTCAGGCAACTATGGATGAACGAAATAG
ACAGATCGCTGAGATAGGTGCCTCACTGATTAAGCATTGGTAACTGTCAGACCAAGTTTACTCATATATA
CTTTAGATTGATTTAAAACTTCATTTTTAATTTAAAAGGATCTAGGTGAAGATCCTTTTTGATAATCTCA
TGACCAAAATCCCTTAACGTGAGTTTTCGTTCCACTGAGCGTCAGACCCCGTAGAAAAGATCAAAGGATC
TTCTTGAGATCCTTTTTTTCTGCGCGTAATCTGCTGCTTGCAAACAAAAAAACCACCGCTACCAGCGGTG
GTTTGTTTGCCGGATCAAGAGCTACCAACTCTTTTTCCGAAGGTAACTGGCTTCAGCAGAGCGCAGATAC
CAAATACTGTTCTTCTAGTGTAGCCGTAGTTAGGCCACCACTTCAAGAACTCTGTAGCACCGCCTACATA
CCTCGCTCTGCTAATCCTGTTACCAGTGGCTGCTGCCAGTGGCGATAAGTCGTGTCTTACCGGGTTGGAC
TCAAGACGATAGTTACCGGATAAGGCGCAGCGGTCGGGCTGAACGGGGGGTTCGTGCACACAGCCCAGCT
TGGAGCGAACGACCTACACCGAACTGAGATACCTACAGCGTGAGCTATGAGAAAGCGCCACGCTTCCCGA
AGGGAGAAAGGCGGACAGGTATCCGGTAAGCGGCAGGGTCGGAACAGGAGAGCGCACGAGGGAGCTTCCA
GGGGGAAACGCCTGGTATCTTTATAGTCCTGTCGGGTTTCGCCACCTCTGACTTGAGCGTCGATTTTTGT
GATGCTCGTCAGGGGGGCGGAGCCTATGGAAAAACGCCAGCAACGCGGCCTTTTTACGGTTCCTGGCCTT
TTGCTGGCCTTTTGCTCACATGTCCTGCAGGCAGCTGCGCGCTCGCTCGCTCACTGAGGCCGCCCGGGCG
TCGGGCGACCTTTGGTCGCCCGGCCTCAGTGAGCGAGCGAGCGCGCAGAGAGGGAGTGGCCAACTCCATC
ACTAGGGGTTCCTGCGGCCGCACGCGTGTGTCTAGACTGCAGAGGGCCCTGCGTATGAGTGCAAGTGGGT
TTTAGGACCAGGATGAGGCGGGGTGGGGGTGCCTACCTGACGACCGACCCCGACCCACTGGACAAGCACC
CAACCCCCATTCCCCAAATTGCGCATCCCCTATCAGAGAGGGGGAGGGGAAACAGGATGCGGCGAGGCGC
GTGCGCACTGCCAGCTTCAGCACCGCGGACAGTGCCTTCGCCCCCGCCTGGCGGCGCGCGCCACCGCCGC
CTCAGCACTGAAGGCGCGCTGACGTCACTCGCCGGTCCCCCGCAAACTCCCCTTCCCGGCCACCTTGGTC
GCGTCCGCGCCGCCGCCGGCCCAGCCGGACCGCACCACGCGAGGCGCGAGATAGGGGGGCACGGGCGCGA
CCATCTGCGCTGCGGCGCCGGCGACTCAGCGCTGCCTCAGTCTGCGGTGGGCAGCGGAGGAGTCGTGTCG
TGCCTGAGAGCGCAGTCGAGAAGGTACCGGATCCTGTGCTGTCTCATCATTTTGGCAAAGAATTGATTTG
ATACCGCGGGCCCGGCCGGGATAACTTCGTATAAAGTATCCTATACGAAGTTATATCAAAATAGGAAGAC
CAATGCTTCACCATCGACCCGAATTGCCAAGCATCACCATCGACAC
